>Addgene plasmid #177876 | mTln1-F2-P229L-pET151 | addgene full sequence | sequence record 362812 | Addgene NGS Result
CAAGGAGATGGCGCCCAACAGTCCCCCGGCCACGGGGCCTGCCACCATACCCACGCCGAAACAAGCGCTC
ATGAGCCCGAAGTGGCGAGCCCGATCTTCCCCATCGGTGATGTCGGCGATATAGGCGCCAGCAACCGCAC
CTGTGGCGCCGGTGATGCCGGCCACGATGCGTCCGGCGTAGAGGATCGAGATCTCGATCCCGCGAAATTA
ATACGACTCACTATAGGGGAATTGTGAGCGGATAACAATTCCCCTCTAGAAATAATTTTGTTTAACTTTA
AGAAGGAGATATACATATGCATCATCACCATCACCATGGTAAGCCTATCCCTAACCCTCTCCTCGGTCTC
GATTCTACGGAAAACCTGTATTTTCAGGGAATTGATCCCTTCACCAAGTTCTTCTATAGCGATCAGAATG
TGGATAGCCGTGATCCGGTGCAGCTGAATCTGCTGTATGTTCAGGCACGTGATGATATTCTGAATGGTAG
CCATCTGGTGAGCTTTGATAAAGCATGTGAATTTGCAGGTTTTCAGTGCCAGATTCAGTTTGGTCCGCAT
AATGAACAGAAACACAAAGCCGGTTTTCTGGATCTGAAAGATTTTCTGCCGAAAGAATACGTGAAACAGA
AAGGTGAACGCAAAATTTTCCAGGCGCATAAAAACTGTGGTCAGATGAGCGAAATTGAAGCCAAAGTTCG
TTATGTTAAACTGGCACGTAGCCTGAAAACGTATGGTTAAAAGGGCGAGCTCAGATCCGGCTGCTAACAA
AGCCCGAAAGGAAGCTGAGTTGGCTGCTGCCACCGCTGAGCAATAACTAGCATAACCCCTTGGGGCCTCT
AAACGGGTCTTGAGGGGTTTTTTGCTGAAAGGAGGAACTATATCCGGATATCCCGCAAGAGGCCCGGCAG
TACCGGCATAACCAAGCCTATGCCTACAGCATCCAGGGTGACGGTGCCGAGGATGACGATGAGCGCATTG
TTAGATTTCATACACGGTGCCTGACTGCGTTAGCAATTTAACTGTGATAAACTACCGCATTAAAGCTAGC
TTATCGATGATAAGCTGTCAAACATGAGAATTAATTCTTGAAGACGAAAGGGCCTCGTGATACGCCTATT
TTTATAGGTTAATGTCATGATAATAATGGTTTCTTAGACGTCAGGTGGCACTTTTCGGGGAAATGTGCGC
GGAACCCCTATTTGTTTATTTTTCTAAATACATTCAAATATGTATCCGCTCATGAGACAATAACCCTGAT
AAATGCTTCAATAATATTGAAAAAGGAAGAGTATGAGTATTCAACATTTCCGTGTCGCCCTTATTCCCTT
TTTTGCGGCATTTTGCCTTCCTGTTTTTGCTCACCCAGAAACGCTGGTGAAAGTAAAAGATGCTGAAGAT
CAGTTGGGTGCACGAGTGGGTTACATCGAACTGGATCTCAACAGCGGTAAGATCCTTGAGAGTTTTCGCC
CCGAAGAACGTTTTCCAATGATGAGCACTTTTAAAGTTCTGCTATGTGGCGCGGTATTATCCCGTGTTGA
CGCCGGGCAAGAGCAACTCGGTCGCCGCATACACTATTCTCAGAATGACTTGGTTGAGTACTCACCAGTC
ACAGAAAAGCATCTTACGGATGGCATGACAGTAAGAGAATTATGCAGTGCTGCCATAACCATGAGTGATA
ACACTGCGGCCAACTTACTTCTGACAACGATCGGAGGACCGAAGGAGCTAACCGCTTTTTTGCACAACAT
GGGGGATCATGTAACTCGCCTTGATCGTTGGGAACCGGAGCTGAATGAAGCCATACCAAACGACGAGCGT
GACACCACGATGCCTGCAGCAATGGCAACAACGTTGCGCAAACTATTAACTGGCGAACTACTTACTCTAG
CTTCCCGGCAACAATTAATAGACTGGATGGAGGCGGATAAAGTTGCAGGACCACTTCTGCGCTCGGCCCT
TCCGGCTGGCTGGTTTATTGCTGATAAATCTGGAGCCGGTGAGCGTGGGTCTCGCGGTATCATTGCAGCA
CTGGGGCCAGATGGTAAGCCCTCCCGTATCGTAGTTATCTACACGACGGGGAGTCAGGCAACTATGGATG
AACGAAATAGACAGATCGCTGAGATAGGTGCCTCACTGATTAAGCATTGGTAACTGTCAGACCAAGTTTA
CTCATATATACTTTAGATTGATTTAAAACTTCATTTTTAATTTAAAAGGATCTAGGTGAAGATCCTTTTT
GATAATCTCATGACCAAAATCCCTTAACGTGAGTTTTCGTTCCACTGAGCGTCAGACCCCGTAGAAAAGA
TCAAAGGATCTTCTTGAGATCCTTTTTTTCTGCGCGTAATCTGCTGCTTGCAAACAAAAAAACCACCGCT
ACCAGCGGTGGTTTGTTTGCCGGATCAAGAGCTACCAACTCTTTTTCCGAAGGTAACTGGCTTCAGCAGA
GCGCAGATACCAAATACTGTCCTTCTAGTGTAGCCGTAGTTAGGCCACCACTTCAAGAACTCTGTAGCAC
CGCCTACATACCTCGCTCTGCTAATCCTGTTACCAGTGGCTGCTGCCAGTGGCGATAAGTCGTGTCTTAC
CGGGTTGGACTCAAGACGATAGTTACCGGATAAGGCGCAGCGGTCGGGCTGAACGGGGGGTTCGTGCACA
CAGCCCAGCTTGGAGCGAACGACCTACACCGAACTGAGATACCTACAGCGTGAGCTATGAGAAAGCGCCA
CGCTTCCCGAAGGGAGAAAGGCGGACAGGTATCCGGTAAGCGGCAGGGTCGGAACAGGAGAGCGCACGAG
GGAGCTTCCAGGGGGAAACGCCTGGTATCTTTATAGTCCTGTCGGGTTTCGCCACCTCTGACTTGAGCGT
CGATTTTTGTGATGCTCGTCAGGGGGGCGGAGCCTATGGAAAAACGCCAGCAACGCGGCCTTTTTACGGT
TCCTGGCCTTTTGCTGGCCTTTTGCTCACATGTTCTTTCCTGCGTTATCCCCTGATTCTGTGGATAACCG
TATTACCGCCTTTGAGTGAGCTGATACCGCTCGCCGCAGCCGAACGACCGAGCGCAGCGAGTCAGTGAGC
GAGGAAGCGGAAGAGCGCCTGATGCGGTATTTTCTCCTTACGCATCTGTGCGGTATTTCACACCGCAATG
GTGCACTCTCAGTACAATCTGCTCTGATGCCGCATAGTTAAGCCAGTATACACTCCGCTATCGCTACGTG
ACTGGGTCATGGCTGCGCCCCGACACCCGCCAACACCCGCTGACGCGCCCTGACGGGCTTGTCTGCTCCC
GGCATCCGCTTACAGACAAGCTGTGACCGTCTCCGGGAGCTGCATGTGTCAGAGGTTTTCACCGTCATCA
CCGAAACGCGCGAGGCAGCTGCGGTAAAGCTCATCAGCGTGGTCGTGAAGCGATTCACAGATGTCTGCCT
GTTCATCCGCGTCCAGCTCGTTGAGTTTCTCCAGAAGCGTTAATGTCTGGCTTCTGATAAAGCGGGCCAT
GTTAAGGGCGGTTTTTTCCTGTTTGGTCACTGATGCCTCCGTGTAAGGGGGATTTCTGTTCATGGGGGTA
ATGATACCGATGAAACGAGAGAGGATGCTCACGATACGGGTTACTGATGATGAACATGCCCGGTTACTGG
AACGTTGTGAGGGTAAACAACTGGCGGTATGGATGCGGCGGGACCAGAGAAAAATCACTCAGGGTCAATG
CCAGCGCTTCGTTAATACAGATGTAGGTGTTCCACAGGGTAGCCAGCAGCATCCTGCGATGCAGATCCGG
AACATAATGGTGCAGGGCGCTGACTTCCGCGTTTCCAGACTTTACGAAACACGGAAACCGAAGACCATTC
ATGTTGTTGCTCAGGTCGCAGACGTTTTGCAGCAGCAGTCGCTTCACGTTCGCTCGCGTATCGGTGATTC
ATTCTGCTAACCAGTAAGGCAACCCCGCCAGCCTAGCCGGGTCCTCAACGACAGGAGCACGATCATGCGC
ACCCGTGGCCAGGACCCAACGCTGCCCGAGATGCGCCGCGTGCGGCTGCTGGAGATGGCGGACGCGATGG
ATATGTTCTGCCAAGGGTTGGTTTGCGCATTCACAGTTCTCCGCAAGAATTGATTGGCTCCAATTCTTGG
AGTGGTGAATCCGTTAGCGAGGTGCCGCCGGCTTCCATTCAGGTCGAGGTGGCCCGGCTCCATGCACCGC
GACGCAACGCGGGGAGGCAGACAAGGTATAGGGCGGCGCCTACAATCCATGCCAACCCGTTCCATGTGCT
CGCCGAGGCGGCATAAATCGCCGTGACGATCAGCGGTCCAATGATCGAAGTTAGGCTGGTAAGAGCCGCG
AGCGATCCTTGAAGCTGTCCCTGATGGTCGTCATCTACCTGCCTGGACAGCATGGCCTGCAACGCGGGCA
TCCCGATGCCGCCGGAAGCGAGAAGAATCATAATGGGGAAGGCCATCCAGCCTCGCGTCGCGAACGCCAG
CAAGACGTAGCCCAGCGCGTCGGCCGCCATGCCGGCGATAATGGCCTGCTTCTCGCCGAAACGTTTGGTG
GCGGGACCAGTGACGAAGGCTTGAGCGAGGGCGTGCAAGATTCCGAATACCGCAAGCGACAGGCCGATCA
TCGTCGCGCTCCAGCGAAAGCGGTCCTCGCCGAAAATGACCCAGAGCGCTGCCGGCACCTGTCCTACGAG
TTGCATGATAAAGAAGACAGTCATAAGTGCGGCGACGATAGTCATGCCCCGCGCCCACCGGAAGGAGCTG
ACTGGGTTGAAGGCTCTCAAGGGCATCGGTCGAGATCCCGGTGCCTAATGAGTGAGCTAACTTACATTAA
TTGCGTTGCGCTCACTGCCCGCTTTCCAGTCGGGAAACCTGTCGTGCCAGCTGCATTAATGAATCGGCCA
ACGCGCGGGGAGAGGCGGTTTGCGTATTGGGCGCCAGGGTGGTTTTTCTTTTCACCAGTGAGACGGGCAA
CAGCTGATTGCCCTTCACCGCCTGGCCCTGAGAGAGTTGCAGCAAGCGGTCCACGCTGGTTTGCCCCAGC
AGGCGAAAATCCTGTTTGATGGTGGTTAACGGCGGGATATAACATGAGCTGTCTTCGGTATCGTCGTATC
CCACTACCGAGATATCCGCACCAACGCGCAGCCCGGACTCGGTAATGGCGCGCATTGCGCCCAGCGCCAT
CTGATCGTTGGCAACCAGCATCGCAGTGGGAACGATGCCCTCATTCAGCATTTGCATGGTTTGTTGAAAA
CCGGACATGGCACTCCAGTCGCCTTCCCGTTCCGCTATCGGCTGAATTTGATTGCGAGTGAGATATTTAT
GCCAGCCAGCCAGACGCAGACGCGCCGAGACAGAACTTAATGGGCCCGCTAACAGCGCGATTTGCTGGTG
ACCCAATGCGACCAGATGCTCCACGCCCAGTCGCGTACCGTCTTCATGGGAGAAAATAATACTGTTGATG
GGTGTCTGGTCAGAGACATCAAGAAATAACGCCGGAACATTAGTGCAGGCAGCTTCCACAGCAATGGCAT
CCTGGTCATCCAGCGGATAGTTAATGATCAGCCCACTGACGCGTTGCGCGAGAAGATTGTGCACCGCCGC
TTTACAGGCTTCGACGCCGCTTCGTTCTACCATCGACACCACCACGCTGGCACCCAGTTGATCGGCGCGA
GATTTAATCGCCGCGACAATTTGCGACGGCGCGTGCAGGGCCAGACTGGAGGTGGCAACGCCAATCAGCA
ACGACTGTTTGCCCGCCAGTTGTTGTGCCACGCGGTTGGGAATGTAATTCAGCTCCGCCATCGCCGCTTC
CACTTTTTCCCGCGTTTTCGCAGAAACGTGGCTGGCCTGGTTCACCACGCGGGAAACGGTCTGATAAGAG
ACACCGGCATACTCTGCGACATCGTATAACGTTACTGGTTTCACATTCACCACCCTGAATTGACTCTCTT
CCGGGCGCTATCATGCCATACCGCGAAAGGTTTTGCGCCATTCGATGGTGTCCGGGATCTCGACGCTCTC
CCTTATGCGACTCCTGCATTAGGAAGCAGCCCAGTAGTAGGTTGAGGCCGTTGAGCACCGCCGCCGCAAG
GAATGGTGCATG
Features (pLannotate 1.2.2; 21 found; start..end, strand, type, name):
    209..227     +  promoter       T7 promoter: promoter for bacteriophage T7 RNA polymerase
    228..252     +  protein_bind   lac operator: The lac repressor binds to the lac operator to inhibit transcription in E. coli. This inhibition can be relieved by adding lactose or isopropyl-β-D-thiogalactopyranoside (IPTG). lac repressor encoded by lacI
    267..289     +  RBS            RBS: efficient ribosome binding site from bacteriophage T7 gene 10 (Olins and Rangwala, 1989)
    318..359     +  CDS            V5 tag: epitope tag from simian virus 5
    345..737     +  CDS            TLN1 (fragment): TLN1_CHICK - Also known as TLN. Experimental evidence at protein level: Swiss-Prot protein existence level 1. Probably involved in connections of major cytoskeletal structures to the plasma membrane. Talin is a high molecular weight cytoskeletal protein concentrated at regions of cell-substratum contact and, in lymphocytes, at cell-cell contacts. From Gallus gallus (Chicken).
    360..379     +  CDS            TEV site (fragment): tobacco etch virus (TEV) protease recognition and cleavage site
    760..809     +  CDS            SET1 (fragment): solubility-enhancement tag derived from T7 phage gene 10B
    817..864     +  terminator     T7 terminator: transcription terminator for bacteriophage T7 RNA polymerase
    887..991     -  CDS            TcR (fragment): tetracycline efflux protein; tet; confers resistance to tetracycline
   1048..1071    -  promoter       tet promoter (fragment): E. coli promoter for tetracycline efflux protein gene
   1188..1292    +  promoter       AmpR promoter: bla
   1293..2153    +  CDS            AmpR: β-lactamase; bla; confers resistance to ampicillin, carbenicillin, and related antibiotics
   2324..2912    +  rep_origin     ori: high-copy-number ColE1/pMB1/pBR322/pUC origin of replication
   3098..3237    -  misc_feature   bom: basis of mobility region from pBR322
   3339..3530    -  CDS            rop: Rop protein, which maintains plasmids at low copy number; rop
   3547..3927    +  CDS            YPB1_ECOLX: Protein predicted: Swiss-Prot protein existence level 4. From Escherichia coli.
   4169..4793    -  CDS            TcR (fragment): tetracycline efflux protein; tet; confers resistance to tetracycline
   4808..4829    -  protein_bind   CAP binding site: CAP binding activates transcription in the presence of cAMP. E. coli catabolite activator protein
   4842..5924    -  CDS            lacI: lac repressor; lacI; The lac repressor binds to the lac operator to inhibit transcription in E. coli. This inhibition can be relieved by adding lactose or isopropyl-β-D-thiogalactopyranoside (IPTG).
   5925..6002    -  promoter       lacI promoter: lacI
   6010..187     -  CDS            TcR (fragment) (across the origin): tetracycline efflux protein; tet; confers resistance to tetracycline
