[The description below was written by a language model from this plasmid's Addgene catalogue record and pLannotate feature annotations shown in this document.]
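Description:
mTln1-F2-P229L-pET151 is a bacterial expression plasmid of about 6.1 kb, built on the pET151 backbone, for producing the F2 subdomain of mouse talin 1 carrying a proline-to-leucine substitution at residue 229. The roughly 360 bp insert was introduced by TOPO cloning downstream of a T7 promoter that is paired with a lac operator and the T7 gene 10 ribosome binding site, and transcription ends at a T7 terminator. The plasmid also carries lacI with its own promoter, so expression stays repressed until IPTG is added and requires a host that supplies T7 RNA polymerase. The backbone contributes an N-terminal leader to the talin fragment. The catalogue lists a His-tag and a TEV protease cleavage site, and the feature table additionally detects a V5 epitope just upstream of the TEV site. This arrangement allows affinity purification followed by proteolytic removal of the tags. The annotation software matched the insert to chicken talin, reflecting sequence conservation, whereas the record states that the insert is of mouse origin.

Propagation in E. coli relies on a ColE1/pBR322-type origin, and selection is by ampicillin through the β-lactamase gene. The pBR322-derived bom region and rop gene are present, although the catalogue describes the plasmid as high copy. Several tetracycline-resistance fragments and a tet promoter fragment are backbone remnants and do not form an intact marker.

The construct is associated with a study of a talin P229 variant that compromises integrin activation. This suggests use of the recombinant mutant F2 domain for comparison with other forms of the domain, though the record does not list specific assays.
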