Addgene plasmid #177876: mTln1-F2-P229L-pET151
Purpose: Expresses mouse Talin 1 F2-P229L domain in bacterial cells
Depositing lab: Ben Goult. Depositing organization: London and South East University Group (LASE). Publication: Talin variant P229S compromises integrin activation and associates with multifaceted clinical symptoms. Azizi L, Varela L, Turkki P, Mykuliak VV, Korpela S, Ihalainen TO, Church J, Hytonen VP, Goult BT. Hum Mol Genet. 2022 Jul 21. pii: 6647920. doi: 10.1093/hmg/ddac163. PubMed 35861643.
Backbone
  Vector backbone: pET151
  Backbone size w/o insert (bp): 5742
  Total vector size (bp): 6102
  Vector type: Bacterial Expression
Growth in bacteria
  Bacterial resistance: Ampicillin, 100 μg/mL
  Growth temperature: 37°C
  Growth strain: DH5alpha
  Copy number: High Copy
Gene/Insert
  Gene/Insert name: mouse Talin 1 F2 P229L mutant (alt name: mTln1-F2-P229L)
  Species: M. musculus (mouse)
  Insert size (bp): 360
  Mutation: changed Proline 229 to Leucine (P229L)
  GenBank ID: NC_000070.7
  Entrez Gene: Tln1 (a.k.a. Tln)
  Promoter: T7
  Tag / fusion protein: His-tag, TEV cleavage site (N terminal on backbone)
  Cloning method: TOPO Cloning
  Sequencing primers: 5′ TAATACGACTCACTATAGGG; 3′ GCTAGTTATTGCTCAGCGG
Terms and licenses: Academic/Nonprofit Terms; Industry Terms: Not Available to Industry
How to cite: mTln1-F2-P229L-pET151 was a gift from Ben Goult (Addgene plasmid # 177876 ; http://n2t.net/addgene:177876 ; RRID:Addgene_177876)
